>Addgene plasmid #180410 | W118-1_hTGM5-Flag | addgene full sequence | sequence record 353907 | Addgene NGS Result
AGCGCACGAGGGAGCTTCCAGGGGGAAACGCCTGGTATCTTTATAGTCCTGTCGGGTTTCGCCACCTCTG
ACTTGAGCGTCGATTTTTGTGATGCTCGTCAGGGGGGCGGAGCCTATGGAAAAACGCCAGCAACGCGGCC
TTTTTACGGTTCCTGGCCTTTTGCTGGCCTTTTGCTCACATGTTCTTTCCTGCGTTATCCCCTGATTCTG
TGGATAACCGTATTACCGCCTTTGAGTGAGCTGATACCGCTCGCCGCAGCCGAACGACCGAGCGCAGCGA
GTCAGTGAGCGAGGAAGCGGAAGAGCGCCCAATACGCAAACCGCCTCTCCCCGCGCGTTGGCCGATTCAT
TAATGCAGCTGGCACGACAGGTTTCCCGACTGGAAAGCGGGCAGTGAGCGCAACGCAATTAATGTGAGTT
AGCTCACTCATTAGGCACCCCAGGCTTTACACTTTATGCTTCCGGCTCGTATGTTGTGTGGAATTGTGAG
CGGATAACAATTTCACACAGGAAACAGCTATGACCATGATTACGCCAAGCGCGCAATTAACCCTCACTAA
AGGGAACAAAAGCTGGAGCTGCAAGCTTAATGTAGTCTTATGCAATACTCTTGTAGTCTTGCAACATGGT
AACGATGAGTTAGCAACATGCCTTACAAGGAGAGAAAAAGCACCGTGCATGCCGATTGGTGGAAGTAAGG
TGGTACGATCGTGCCTTATTAGGAAGGCAACAGACGGGTCTGACATGGATTGGACGAACCACTGAATTGC
CGCATTGCAGAGATATTGTATTTAAGTGCCTAGCTCGATACATAAACGGGTCTCTCTGGTTAGACCAGAT
CTGAGCCTGGGAGCTCTCTGGCTAACTAGGGAACCCACTGCTTAAGCCTCAATAAAGCTTGCCTTGAGTG
CTTCAAGTAGTGTGTGCCCGTCTGTTGTGTGACTCTGGTAACTAGAGATCCCTCAGACCCTTTTAGTCAG
TGTGGAAAATCTCTAGCAGTGGCGCCCGAACAGGGACTTGAAAGCGAAAGGGAAACCAGAGGAGCTCTCT
CGACGCAGGACTCGGCTTGCTGAAGCGCGCACGGCAAGAGGCGAGGGGCGGCGACTGGTGAGTACGCCAA
AAATTTTGACTAGCGGAGGCTAGAAGGAGAGAGATGGGTGCGAGAGCGTCAGTATTAAGCGGGGGAGAAT
TAGATCGCGATGGGAAAAAATTCGGTTAAGGCCAGGGGGAAAGAAAAAATATAAATTAAAACATATAGTA
TGGGCAAGCAGGGAGCTAGAACGATTCGCAGTTAATCCTGGCCTGTTAGAAACATCAGAAGGCTGTAGAC
AAATACTGGGACAGCTACAACCATCCCTTCAGACAGGATCAGAAGAACTTAGATCATTATATAATACAGT
AGCAACCCTCTATTGTGTGCATCAAAGGATAGAGATAAAAGACACCAAGGAAGCTTTAGACAAGATAGAG
GAAGAGCAAAACAAAAGTAAGACCACCGCACAGCAAGCGGCCGCTGATCTTCAGACCTGGAGGAGGAGAT
ATGAGGGACAATTGGAGAAGTGAATTATATAAATATAAAGTAGTAAAAATTGAACCATTAGGAGTAGCAC
CCACCAAGGCAAAGAGAAGAGTGGTGCAGAGAGAAAAAAGAGCAGTGGGAATAGGAGCTTTGTTCCTTGG
GTTCTTGGGAGCAGCAGGAAGCACTATGGGCGCAGCGTCAATGACGCTGACGGTACAGGCCAGACAATTA
TTGTCTGGTATAGTGCAGCAGCAGAACAATTTGCTGAGGGCTATTGAGGCGCAACAGCATCTGTTGCAAC
TCACAGTCTGGGGCATCAAGCAGCTCCAGGCAAGAATCCTGGCTGTGGAAAGATACCTAAAGGATCAACA
GCTCCTGGGGATTTGGGGTTGCTCTGGAAAACTCATTTGCACCACTGCTGTGCCTTGGAATGCTAGTTGG
AGTAATAAATCTCTGGAACAGATTTGGAATCACACGACCTGGATGGAGTGGGACAGAGAAATTAACAATT
ACACAAGCTTAATACACTCCTTAATTGAAGAATCGCAAAACCAGCAAGAAAAGAATGAACAAGAATTATT
GGAATTAGATAAATGGGCAAGTTTGTGGAATTGGTTTAACATAACAAATTGGCTGTGGTATATAAAATTA
TTCATAATGATAGTAGGAGGCTTGGTAGGTTTAAGAATAGTTTTTGCTGTACTTTCTATAGTGAATAGAG
TTAGGCAGGGATATTCACCATTATCGTTTCAGACCCACCTCCCAACCCCGAGGGGACCCGACAGGCCCGA
AGGAATAGAAGAAGAAGGTGGAGAGAGAGACAGAGACAGATCCATTCGATTAGTGAACGGATCTCGACGG
TATCGGTTAACTTTTAAAAGAAAAGGGGGGATTGGGGGGTACAGTGCAGGGGAAAGAATAGTAGACATAA
TAGCAACAGACATACAAACTAAAGAATTACAAAAACAAATTACAAAATTCAAAATTTTATCGATAAGCTT
GGGAGTTCCGCGTTACATAACTTACGGTAAATGGCCCGCCTGGCTGACCGCCCAACGACCCCCGCCCATT
GACGTCAATAATGACGTATGTTCCCATAGTAACGCCAATAGGGACTTTCCATTGACGTCAATGGGTGGAG
TATTTACGGTAAACTGCCCACTTGGCAGTACATCAAGTGTATCATATGCCAAGTACGCCCCCTATTGACG
TCAATGACGGTAAATGGCCCGCCTGGCATTATGCCCAGTACATGACCTTATGGGACTTTCCTACTTGGCA
GTACATCTACGTATTAGTCATCGCTATTACCATGGTGATGCGGTTTTGGCAGTACATCAATGGGCGTGGA
TAGCGGTTTGACTCACGGGGATTTCCAAGTCTCCACCCCATTGACGTCAATGGGAGTTTGTTTTGGCACC
AAAATCAACGGGACTTTCCAAAATGTCGTAACAACTCCGCCCCATTGACGCAAATGGGCGGTAGGCGTGT
ACGGTGGGAGGTCTATATAAGCAGAGCTCGTTTAGTGAACCGTCAGATCGCCTGGAGACGCCATCCACGC
TGTTTTGACCTCCATAGAAGACACCGACTCTAGTCCAGTGTGGTGGAATTCTGCAGATATCAACAAGTTT
GTACAAAAAAGCAGGCTTCACCATGGCCCAAGGGCTAGAAGTGGCCCTCACAGACCTCCAGAGCTCCAGA
AATAATGTGCGGCACCACACGGAGGAGATCACTGTGGACCACCTGCTTGTTCGCCGGGGCCAGGCCTTCA
ACCTCACCCTGTACTTCAGGAACCGGAGCTTCCAGCCAGGCCTGGACAACATCATCTTCGTGGTTGAAAC
TGGACCGCTGCCAGACCTGGCCTTGGGGACTCGGGCTGTGTTCAGCCTGGCACGCCATCACAGCCCCAGC
CCCTGGATTGCCTGGCTGGAGACCAATGGGGCCACCTCCACAGAGGTGAGCTTGTGCGCTCCTCCCAAGG
CGGCCGTGGGTCGGTACCTCTTGAAAATCCACATCGACTCCTTCCAGGGGTCTGTGACGGCCTACCAGCT
AGGGGAGTTCATCCTGCTTTTCAATCCCTGGTGCCCAGAGGATGCTGTCTACTTGGACAGTGAACCCCAG
AGGCAGGAGTATGTCATGAATGATTATGGCTTCATCTACCAAGGCAGCAAGAACTGGATCCGCCCATGTC
CCTGGAACTATGGACAGTTTGAAGACAAAATCATAGACATCTGCCTGAAGCTGCTAGACAAGAGCCTGCA
CTTCCAGACTGACCCAGCCACAGACTGTGCTCTGCGGGGAAGCCCCGTCTACGTCAGCAGAGTGGTGTGT
GCCATGATCAACAGCAATGATGATAATGGGGTGCTCAATGGAAACTGGAGTGAGAATTACACAGACGGCG
CCAACCCTGCGGAGTGGACGGGCAGCGTGGCCATCCTGAAGCAGTGGAACGCCACAGGCTGCCAGCCCGT
GCGCTACGGGCAATGCTGGGTCTTTGCTGCCGTCATGTGCACAGTGATGAGGTGTCTGGGGATCCCTACC
CGTGTGATCACCAACTTCGACTCTGGCCACGATACAGATGGAAACCTGATCATAGATGAGTACTATGACA
ACACAGGCAGGATTTTGGGGAATAAGAAGAAGGATACTATCTGGAACTTCCATGTCTGGAATGAGTGCTG
GATGGCCCGGAAGGATCTGCCCCCTGCATATGGAGGCTGGCAGGTGCTGGACGCCACACCTCAGGAGATG
AGCAACGGCGTCTACTGCTGTGGCCCTGCCTCTGTCAGAGCCATCAAAGAAGGAGAAGTGGACCTGAACT
ATGACACGCCCTTTGTGTTTTCGATGGTGAATGCTGACTGCATGTCCTGGCTCGTCCAGGGAGGGAAGGA
GCAGAAGCTTCACCAGGACACGAGTTCTGTTGGCAATTTTATCAGCACAAAGAGCATCCAGAGTGACGAG
CGGGATGACATCACAGAGAACTACAAGTATGAAGAAGGATCCCTCCAGGAGAGGCAGGTGTTTCTGAAGG
CTCTGCAGAAGCTGAAGGCTAGAAGCTTCCATGGCTCCCAAAGAGGAGCAGAGTTGCAACCTTCCAGGCC
CACATCACTGAGCCAGGACAGCCCTCGGAGCCTGCATACACCTTCCCTTCGACCCAGTGATGTGGTGCAA
GTCTCCCTGAAATTCAAGCTGCTCGACCCGCCCAACATGGGCCAGGATATATGCTTTGTCCTGCTGGCCC
TCAACATGTCCTCCCAGTTCAAGGACCTCAAAGTGAACCTGAGTGCCCAGTCTCTGCTGCACGATGGCAG
CCCCCTGTCCCCATTCTGGCAGGACACAGCGTTCATCACACTCTCTCCTAAAGAAGCAAAGACCTACCCC
TGCAAAATCTCCTATTCCCAGTACAGCCAGTACCTGTCAACAGACAAGCTGATCCGCATCAGTGCCCTGG
GTGAAGAGAAAAGCAGTCCTGAGAAAATCCTGGTGAACAAGATCATCACCTTATCTTATCCAAGCATCAC
GATTAATGTTCTAGGAGCAGCCGTTGTGAACCAGCCACTCTCCATACAGGTGATATTTTCAAACCCCCTC
TCGGAGCAGGTTGAGGACTGTGTGCTGACTGTGGAAGGAAGTGGCCTCTTCAAGAAACAGCAGAAAGTCT
TCCTTGGAGTCCTCAAACCCCAACACCAAGCAAGCATCATTCTGGAGACCGTCCCCTTCAAGAGTGGACA
AAGGCAGATCCAAGCTAATATGAGAAGCAACAAGTTTAAGGACATTAAGGGTTACAGGAATGTTTATGTA
GACTTTGCATTAGGCGGCGACTACAAAGACGATGACGACAAGTGAGACCCAGCTTTCTTGTACAAAGTGG
TTGATATCCAGCACAGTGGCGGCCGCTCGACAATCAACCTCTGGATTACAAAATTTGTGAAAGATTGACT
GGTATTCTTAACTATGTTGCTCCTTTTACGCTATGTGGATACGCTGCTTTAATGCCTTTGTATCATGCTA
TTGCTTCCCGTATGGCTTTCATTTTCTCCTCCTTGTATAAATCCTGGTTGCTGTCTCTTTATGAGGAGTT
GTGGCCCGTTGTCAGGCAACGTGGCGTGGTGTGCACTGTGTTTGCTGACGCAACCCCCACTGGTTGGGGC
ATTGCCACCACCTGTCAGCTCCTTTCCGGGACTTTCGCTTTCCCCCTCCCTATTGCCACGGCGGAACTCA
TCGCCGCCTGCCTTGCCCGCTGCTGGACAGGGGCTCGGCTGTTGGGCACTGACAATTCCGTGGTGTTGTC
GGGGAAGCTGACGTCCTTTCCATGGCTGCTCGCCTGTGTTGCCACCTGGATTCTGCGCGGGACGTCCTTC
TGCTACGTCCCTTCGGCCCTCAATCCAGCGGACCTTCCTTCCCGCGGCCTGCTGCCGGCTCTGCGGCCTC
TTCCGCGTCTTCGCCTTCGCCCTCAGACGAGTCGGATCTCCCTTTGGGCCGCCTCCCCGCCTGGAATTCT
ACCGGGTAGGGGAGGCGCTTTTCCCAAGGCAGTCTGGAGCATGCGCTTTAGCAGCCCCGCTGGGCACTTG
GCGCTACACAAGTGGCCTCTGGCCTCGCACACATTCCACATCCACCGGTAGGCGCCAACCGGCTCCGTTC
TTTGGTGGCCCCTTCGCGCCACCTTCTACTCCTCCCCTAGTCAGGAAGTTCCCCCCCGCCCCGCAGCTCG
CGTCGTGCAGGACGTGACAAATGGAAGTAGCACGTCTCACTAGTCTCGTGCAGATGGACAGCACCGCTGA
GCAATGGAAGCGGGTAGGCCTTTGGGGCAGCGGCCAATAGCAGCTTTGCTCCTTCGCTTTCTGGGCTCAG
AGGCTGGGAAGGGGTGGGTCCGGGGGCGGGCTCAGGGGCGGGCTCAGGGGCGGGGCGGGCGCCCGAAGGT
CCTCCGGAGGCCCGGCATTCTGCACGCTTCAAAAGCGCACGTCTGCCGCGCTGTTCTCCTCTTCCTCATC
TCCGGGCCTTTCGACCTGCAGCCCAAGCTTACCATGACCGAGTACAAGCCCACGGTGCGCCTCGCCACCC
GCGACGACGTCCCCAGGGCCGTACGCACCCTCGCCGCCGCGTTCGCCGACTACCCCGCCACGCGCCACAC
CGTCGATCCGGACCGCCACATCGAGCGGGTCACCGAGCTGCAAGAACTCTTCCTCACGCGCGTCGGGCTC
GACATCGGCAAGGTGTGGGTCGCGGACGACGGCGCCGCGGTGGCGGTCTGGACCACGCCGGAGAGCGTCG
AAGCGGGGGCGGTGTTCGCCGAGATCGGCCCGCGCATGGCCGAGTTGAGCGGTTCCCGGCTGGCCGCGCA
GCAACAGATGGAAGGCCTCCTGGCGCCGCACCGGCCCAAGGAGCCCGCGTGGTTCCTGGCCACCGTCGGC
GTCTCGCCCGACCACCAGGGCAAGGGTCTGGGCAGCGCCGTCGTGCTCCCCGGAGTGGAGGCGGCCGAGC
GCGCCGGGGTGCCCGCCTTCCTGGAGACCTCCGCGCCCCGCAACCTCCCCTTCTACGAGCGGCTCGGCTT
CACCGTCACCGCCGACGTCGAGGTGCCCGAAGGACCGCGCACCTGGTGCATGACCCGCAAGCCCGGTGCC
TGACGCCCGCCCCACGACCCGCAGCGCCCGACCGAAAGGAGCGCACGACCCCATGCATCTCGAGGGCCCG
GTACCTTTAAGACCAATGACTTACAAGGCAGCTGTAGATCTTAGCCACTTTTTAAAAGAAAAGGGGGGAC
TGGAAGGGCTAGCTCACTCCCAACGAAGACAAGATCTGCTTTTTGCTTGTACTGGGTCTCTCTGGTTAGA
CCAGATCTGAGCCTGGGAGCTCTCTGGCTAACTAGGGAACCCACTGCTTAAGCCTCAATAAAGCTTGCCT
TGAGTGCTTCAAGTAGTGTGTGCCCGTCTGTTGTGTGACTCTGGTAACTAGAGATCCCTCAGACCCTTTT
AGTCAGTGTGGAAAATCTCTAGCAGTAGTAGTTCATGTCATCTTATTATTCAGTATTTATAACTTGCAAA
GAAATGAATATCAGAGAGTGAGAGGAACTTGTTTATTGCAGCTTATAATGGTTACAAATAAAGCAATAGC
ATCACAAATTTCACAAATAAAGCATTTTTTTCACTGCATTCTAGTTGTGGTTTGTCCAAACTCATCAATG
TATCTTATCATGTCTGGCTCTAGCTATCCCGCCCCTAACTCCGCCCATCCCGCCCCTAACTCCGCCCAGT
TCCGCCCATTCTCCGCCCCATGGCTGACTAATTTTTTTTATTTATGCAGAGGCCGAGGCCGCCTCGGCCT
CTGAGCTATTCCAGAAGTAGTGAGGAGGCTTTTTTGGAGGCCTAGGGACGTACCCAATTCGCCCTATAGT
GAGTCGTATTACGCGCGCTCACTGGCCGTCGTTTTACAACGTCGTGACTGGGAAAACCCTGGCGTTACCC
AACTTAATCGCCTTGCAGCACATCCCCCTTTCGCCAGCTGGCGTAATAGCGAAGAGGCCCGCACCGATCG
CCCTTCCCAACAGTTGCGCAGCCTGAATGGCGAATGGG
[124 nt withheld, positions 8089-8212]
C
[91 nt withheld, positions 8214-8304]
A
[49 nt withheld, positions 8306-8354]
CCTTTGACGTTGGAGTCCACGTTCTTT
[37 nt withheld, positions 8382-8418]
ACCCTATCTCGGTCTATTCTTTTGATTTATAAGGGATTTTGCCGATTTCGGCCTATTGGTTAAAAAATGA
GCTGATTTAACAAAAATTTAACGCGAATTTTAACAAAATATTAACGCTTACAATTTAGGTGGCACTTTTC
GGGGAAATGTGCGCGGAACCCCTATTTGTTTATTTTTCTAAATACATTCAAATATGTATCCGCTCATGAG
ACAATAACCCTGATAAATGCTTCAATAATATTGAAAAAGGAAGAGTATGAGTATTCAACATTTCCGTGTC
GCCCTTATTCCCTTTTTTGCGGCATTTTGCCTTCCTGTTTTTGCTCACCCAGAAACGCTGGTGAAAGTAA
AAGATGCTGAAGATCAGTTGGGTGCACGAGTGGGTTACATCGAACTGGATCTCAACAGCGGTAAGATCCT
TGAGAGTTTTCGCCCCGAAGAACGTTTTCCAATGATGAGCACTTTTAAAGTTCTGCTATGTGGCGCGGTA
TTATCCCGTATTGACGCCGGGCAAGAGCAACTCGGTCGCCGCATACACTATTCTCAGAATGACTTGGTTG
AGTACTCACCAGTCACAGAAAAGCATCTTACGGATGGCATGACAGTAAGAGAATTATGCAGTGCTGCCAT
AACCATGAGTGATAACACTGCGGCCAACTTACTTCTGACAACGATCGGAGGACCGAAGGAGCTAACCGCT
TTTTTGCACAACATGGGGGATCATGTAACTCGCCTTGATCGTTGGGAACCGGAGCTGAATGAAGCCATAC
CAAACGACGAGCGTGACACCACGATGCCTGTAGCAATGGCAACAACGTTGCGCAAACTATTAACTGGCGA
ACTACTTACTCTAGCTTCCCGGCAACAATTAATAGACTGGATGGAGGCGGATAAAGTTGCAGGACCACTT
CTGCGCTCGGCCCTTCCGGCTGGCTGGTTTATTGCTGATAAATCTGGAGCCGGTGAGCGTGGGTCTCGCG
GTATCATTGCAGCACTGGGGCCAGATGGTAAGCCCTCCCGTATCGTAGTTATCTACACGACGGGGAGTCA
GGCAACTATGGATGAACGAAATAGACAGATCGCTGAGATAGGTGCCTCACTGATTAAGCATTGGTAACTG
TCAGACCAAGTTTACTCATATATACTTTAGATTGATTTAAAACTTCATTTTTAATTTAAAAGGATCTAGG
TGAAGATCCTTTTTGATAATCTCATGACCAAAATCCCTTAACGTGAGTTTTCGTTCCACTGAGCGTCAGA
CCCCGTAGAAAAGATCAAAGGATCTTCTTGAGATCCTTTTTTTCTGCGCGTAATCTGCTGCTTGCAAACA
AAAAAACCACCGCTACCAGCGGTGGTTTGTTTGCCGGATCAAGAGCTACCAACTCTTTTTCCGAAGGTAA
CTGGCTTCAGCAGAGCGCAGATACCAAATACTGTTCTTCTAGTGTAGCCGTAGTTAGGCCACCACTTCAA
GAACTCTGTAGCACCGCCTACATACCTCGCTCTGCTAATCCTGTTACCAGTGGCTGCTGCCAGTGGCGAT
AAGTCGTGTCTTACCGGGTTGGACTCAAGACGATAGTTACCGGATAAGGCGCAGCGGTCGGGCTGAACGG
GGGGTTCGTGCACACAGCCCAGCTTGGAGCGAACGACCTACACCGAACTGAGATACCTACAGCGTGAGCT
ATGAGAAAGCGCCACGCTTCCCGAAGGGAGAAAGGCGGACAGGTATCCGGTAAGCGGCAGGGTCGGAACA
GGAG
Features (pLannotate 1.2.2; 30 found; start..end, strand, type, name):
    305..397     +  CDS            lacI (fragment): lac repressor; lacI; The lac repressor binds to the lac operator to inhibit transcription in E. coli. This inhibition can be relieved by adding lactose or isopropyl-β-D-thiogalactopyranoside (IPTG).
    410..431     +  protein_bind   CAP binding site: CAP binding activates transcription in the presence of cAMP. E. coli catabolite activator protein
    446..476     +  promoter       lac promoter: promoter for the E. coli lac operon
    484..500     +  protein_bind   lac operator: The lac repressor binds to the lac operator to inhibit transcription in E. coli. This inhibition can be relieved by adding lactose or isopropyl-β-D-thiogalactopyranoside (IPTG). lac repressor encoded by lacI
    545..563     +  promoter       T3 promoter: promoter for bacteriophage T3 RNA polymerase
    591..817     +  promoter       RSV promoter: Rous sarcoma virus enhancer/promoter
    818..998     +  LTR            5' LTR (truncated): truncated 5' long terminal repeat (LTR) from HIV-1
   1045..1170    +  misc_feature   HIV-1 Ψ: packaging signal of human immunodeficiency virus type 1
   1154..1517    +  CDS            HIV-1 gag (fragment): gag protein from human immunodeficiency virus 1; gag
   1663..1896    +  misc_feature   RRE: The Rev response element (RRE) of HIV-1 allows for Rev-dependent mRNA export from the nucleus to the cytoplasm.
   2273..2373    +  CDS            Rev (fragment): human immunodeficiency virus 1 (HIV-1) Rev protein; rev; enhances nuclear export of unspliced and incompletely spliced viral mRNAs
   2392..2508    +  misc_feature   cPPT/CTS: central polypurine tract and central termination sequence of HIV-1
   2531..2834    +  enhancer       CMV enhancer: human cytomegalovirus immediate early enhancer
   2835..3038    +  promoter       CMV promoter: human cytomegalovirus (CMV) immediate early promoter
   3143..3167    +  protein_bind   attB1: mutant version of attB; recombination site for the Gateway® BP reaction BP Clonase™
   3173..5332    +  CDS            TGM5: TGM5_HUMAN - Also known as TGMX. Experimental evidence at protein level: Swiss-Prot protein existence level 1. Catalyzes the cross-linking of proteins and the conjugation of polyamines to proteins. Contributes to the formation of the cornified cell envelope of keratinocytes. From Homo sapiens (Human).
   5367..5391    -  protein_bind   attB2: mutant version of attB; recombination site for the Gateway® BP reaction BP Clonase™
   5422..6010    +  misc_feature   WPRE: woodchuck hepatitis virus posttranscriptional regulatory element
   6024..6523    +  promoter       PGK promoter: mouse phosphoglycerate kinase 1 promoter
   6544..7143    +  CDS            PuroR: puromycin N-acetyltransferase; pac from Streptomyces alboniger; confers resistance to puromycin
   7211..7348    +  CDS            nef (fragment): NEF_HV1LA - Experimental evidence at protein level: Swiss-Prot protein existence level 1. Extracellular Nef protein targets CD4(+) T-lymphocytes for apoptosis by interacting with CXCR4 surface receptors. From Human immunodeficiency virus type 1 group M subtype B (isolate Lai) (HIV-1).
   7334..7514    +  LTR            5' LTR (truncated): truncated 5' long terminal repeat (LTR) from HIV-1
   7586..7707    +  polyA_signal   SV40 poly(A) signal: SV40 polyadenylation signal
   7747..7882    +  rep_origin     SV40 ori: SV40 origin of replication
   7903..7921    -  promoter       T7 promoter: promoter for bacteriophage T7 RNA polymerase
   7929..8084    +  CDS            lacZα (fragment): LacZα fragment of β-galactosidase; lacZ fragment
   8089..8517    +  rep_origin     f1 ori (sequence partly withheld): f1 bacteriophage origin of replication; arrow indicates direction of (+) strand synthesis
   8570..8674    +  promoter       AmpR promoter: bla
   8675..9535    +  CDS            AmpR: β-lactamase; bla; confers resistance to ampicillin, carbenicillin, and related antibiotics
   9706..122     +  rep_origin     ori (across the origin): high-copy-number ColE1/pMB1/pBR322/pUC origin of replication
