[The description below was written by a language model from this plasmid's Addgene catalogue record and pLannotate feature annotations shown in this document.]
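Description:
W118-1_hTGM5-Flag is a lentiviral mammalian expression plasmid built on the W118-1 backbone and designed to deliver human transglutaminase 5 (TGM5) carrying a C-terminal Flag tag. In bacteria it is maintained through a ColE1/pUC-type origin and selected with ampicillin via the β-lactamase gene. The catalogue lists it as low copy and propagated in a recombination-tolerant strain, as is common for plasmids with repeated LTRs. An f1 origin, an SV40 origin and remnants of a lac/lacZα cloning region with T3 and T7 promoters are also annotated in the backbone.

The viral cassette has a third-generation layout. An RSV promoter drives a truncated HIV-1 5' LTR, followed by the Ψ packaging signal with a partial gag sequence, the Rev response element for Rev-dependent nuclear export of the genomic RNA, and the cPPT/CTS, which aids nuclear import in target cells. Downstream, the CMV enhancer and promoter drive the TGM5 open reading frame, which is flanked by attB1 and attB2 sites left by Gateway recombination. The Flag tag is not separately annotated, though the short gap between the end of the TGM5 coding feature and attB2 is consistent with its stated C-terminal position. A WPRE follows to enhance transcript stability and expression. A mouse PGK promoter then drives puromycin N-acetyltransferase, allowing selection of transduced cells. The cassette ends in a truncated 3' LTR, followed by an SV40 polyadenylation signal.

The construct is intended for packaging into lentiviral particles to achieve stable, puromycin-selectable overexpression of Flag-tagged TGM5 in mammalian cells. The associated work concerns TGM5 as a regulator of polyglutamine-expanded ataxin-1.
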