Addgene plasmid #180410: W118-1_hTGM5-Flag
Purpose: lentiviral transduction of human TGM5 (with a C-terminal Flag tag) gene
Depositing lab: Huda Zoghbi. Depositing organization: Baylor College of Medicine. Publication: Cross-species genetic screens identify transglutaminase 5 as a regulator of polyglutamine-expanded ataxin-1. Lee WS, Al-Ramahi I, Jeong HH, Jang Y, Lin T, Adamski CJ, Lavery LA, Rath S, Richman R, Bondar VV, Alcala E, Revelli JP, Orr HT, Liu Z, Botas J, Zoghbi HY. J Clin Invest. 2022 May 2;132(9). pii: 156616. doi: 10.1172/JCI156616. PubMed 35499073.
Backbone
  Vector backbone: W118-1
  Backbone size w/o insert (bp): 8015
  Vector type: Mammalian Expression, Lentiviral
  Selectable markers: Puromycin
Growth in bacteria
  Bacterial resistance: Ampicillin, 100 μg/mL
  Growth temperature: 37°C
  Growth strain: NEB Stable
  Copy number: Low Copy
Gene/Insert
  Gene/Insert name: TGM5
  Species: H. sapiens (human)
  Insert size (bp): 2193
  Entrez Gene: TGM5 (a.k.a. PSS2, TGASE5, TGASEX, TGM6, TGMX, TGX)
  Promoter: CMV
  Tag / fusion protein: Flag (C terminal on insert)
  Cloning method: Gateway Cloning
  Sequencing primers: 5′ CMV forward; 3′ CATAGCGTAAAAGGAGCAACA
Terms and licenses: Academic/Nonprofit Terms; Industry Terms: Not Available to Industry
How to cite: W118-1_hTGM5-Flag was a gift from Huda Zoghbi (Addgene plasmid # 180410 ; http://n2t.net/addgene:180410 ; RRID:Addgene_180410)
