>Addgene plasmid #180410 | W118-1_hTGM5-Flag | depositor partial sequence | sequence record 350499 | TGM5-Flag
ATGGCCCAAGGGCTAGAAGTGGCCCTCACAGACCTCCAGAGCTCCAGAAATAATGTGCGGCACCACACGG
AGGAGATCACTGTGGACCACCTGCTTGTTCGCCGGGGCCAGGCCTTCAACCTCACCCTGTACTTCAGGAA
CCGGAGCTTCCAGCCAGGCCTGGACAACATCATCTTCGTGGTTGAAACTGGACCGCTGCCAGACCTGGCC
TTGGGGACTCGGGCTGTGTTCAGCCTGGCACGCCATCACAGCCCCAGCCCCTGGATTGCCTGGCTGGAGA
CCAATGGGGCCACCTCCACAGAGGTGAGCTTGTGCGCTCCTCCCAAGGCGGCCGTGGGTCGGTACCTCTT
GAAAATCCACATCGACTCCTTCCAGGGGTCTGTGACGGCCTACCAGCTAGGGGAGTTCATCCTGCTTTTC
AATCCCTGGTGCCCAGAGGATGCTGTCTACTTGGACAGTGAACCCCAGAGGCAGGAGTATGTCATGAATG
ATTATGGCTTCATCTACCAAGGCAGCAAGAACTGGATCCGCCCATGTCCCTGGAACTATGGACAGTTTGA
AGACAAAATCATAGACATCTGCCTGAAGCTGCTAGACAAGAGCCTGCACTTCCAGACTGACCCAGCCACA
GACTGTGCTCTGCGGGGAAGCCCCGTCTACGTCAGCAGAGTGGTGTGTGCCATGATCAACAGCAATGATG
ATAATGGGGTGCTCAATGGAAACTGGAGTGAGAATTACACAGACGGCGCCAACCCTGCGGAGTGGACGGG
CAGCGTGGCCATCCTGAAGCAGTGGAACGCCACAGGCTGCCAGCCCGTGCGCTACGGGCAATGCTGGGTC
TTTGCTGCCGTCATGTGCACAGTGATGAGGTGTCTGGGGATCCCTACCCGTGTGATCACCAACTTCGACT
CTGGCCACGATACAGATGGAAACCTGATCATAGATGAGTACTATGACAACACAGGCAGGATTTTGGGGAA
TAAGAAGAAGGATACTATCTGGAACTTCCATGTCTGGAATGAGTGCTGGATGGCCCGGAAGGATCTGCCC
CCTGCATATGGAGGCTGGCAGGTGCTGGACGCCACACCTCAGGAGATGAGCAACGGCGTCTACTGCTGTG
GCCCTGCCTCTGTCAGAGCCATCAAAGAAGGAGAAGTGGACCTGAACTATGACACGCCCTTTGTGTTTTC
GATGGTGAATGCTGACTGCATGTCCTGGCTCGTCCAGGGAGGGAAGGAGCAGAAGCTTCACCAGGACACG
AGTTCTGTTGGCAATTTTATCAGCACAAAGAGCATCCAGAGTGACGAGCGGGATGACATCACAGAGAACT
ACAAGTATGAAGAAGGATCCCTCCAGGAGAGGCAGGTGTTTCTGAAGGCTCTGCAGAAGCTGAAGGCTAG
AAGCTTCCATGGCTCCCAAAGAGGAGCAGAGTTGCAACCTTCCAGGCCCACATCACTGAGCCAGGACAGC
CCTCGGAGCCTGCATACACCTTCCCTTCGACCCAGTGATGTGGTGCAAGTCTCCCTGAAATTCAAGCTGC
TCGACCCGCCCAACATGGGCCAGGATATATGCTTTGTCCTGCTGGCCCTCAACATGTCCTCCCAGTTCAA
GGACCTCAAAGTGAACCTGAGTGCCCAGTCTCTGCTGCACGATGGCAGCCCCCTGTCCCCATTCTGGCAG
GACACAGCGTTCATCACACTCTCTCCTAAAGAAGCAAAGACCTACCCCTGCAAAATCTCCTATTCCCAGT
ACAGCCAGTACCTGTCAACAGACAAGCTGATCCGCATCAGTGCCCTGGGTGAAGAGAAAAGCAGTCCTGA
GAAAATCCTGGTGAACAAGATCATCACCTTATCTTATCCAAGCATCACGATTAATGTTCTAGGAGCAGCC
GTTGTGAACCAGCCACTCTCCATACAGGTGATATTTTCAAACCCCCTCTCGGAGCAGGTTGAGGACTGTG
TGCTGACTGTGGAAGGAAGTGGCCTCTTCAAGAAACAGCAGAAAGTCTTCCTTGGAGTCCTCAAACCCCA
ACACCAAGCAAGCATCATTCTGGAGACCGTCCCCTTCAAGAGTGGACAAAGGCAGATCCAAGCTAATATG
AGAAGCAACAAGTTTAAGGACATTAAGGGTTACAGGAATGTTTATGTAGACTTTGCATTAGGCGGCGACT
ACAAAGACGATGACGACAAGTGA
